Addgene plasmid #177585: pEcCysRSH6
Purpose: Expresses His tagged CysRS in Escherichia coli cells
Depositing lab: Kambiz Hamadani. Depositing organization: California State University, San Marcos.
Backbone
  Vector backbone: pJL-H6
  Vector type: Bacterial Expression
Growth in bacteria
  Bacterial resistance: Ampicillin, 100 μg/mL
  Growth temperature: 37°C
  Growth strain: DH5alpha
  Copy number: High Copy
Gene/Insert
  Gene/Insert name: Cysteine tRNA Synthetase
  Species: Escherichia coli
  Entrez Gene: cysS (a.k.a. b0526, ECK0519, syc)
  Tag / fusion protein: Hexahistidine (C terminal on backbone)
  Cloning method: Ligation Independent Cloning
Terms and licenses: Academic/Nonprofit Terms; Industry Terms: Not Available to Industry
How to cite: pEcCysRSH6 was a gift from Kambiz Hamadani (Addgene plasmid # 177585 ; http://n2t.net/addgene:177585 ; RRID:Addgene_177585)
