[The description below was written by a language model from this plasmid's Addgene catalogue record and pLannotate feature annotations shown in this document.]
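Description:
pEcCysRSH6 is a bacterial expression plasmid of about 6.7 kb, built on the pJL-H6 backbone, that produces Escherichia coli cysteinyl-tRNA synthetase (CysRS, the cysS gene product) with a C-terminal hexahistidine tag supplied by the backbone. The insert was introduced by ligation-independent cloning. The plasmid is propagated in E. coli under ampicillin selection from the bla gene and its own promoter. It replicates from a ColE1/pMB1-type origin accompanied by the pBR322 bom site and a rop gene. The catalogue lists it as high copy, although Rop normally moderates copy number. An f1 origin is also present, which would permit single-stranded DNA production with helper phage. Two annotated tetracycline-resistance fragments are non-functional pBR322 remnants flanking the lacI cassette.

The expression cassette has a pET-like layout. A T7 promoter is followed immediately by a lac operator, then the strong T7 gene 10 ribosome binding site, the cysS coding sequence, and a T7 terminator. A plasmid-borne lacI gene with its native promoter supplies lac repressor, so transcription stays repressed until lactose or IPTG is added, and expression requires a host that provides T7 RNA polymerase. The automated annotation does not call the His tag explicitly. It marks only a short fragment resembling a T7 gene 10B-derived solubility tag between cysS and the terminator, which is probably backbone sequence near the terminator rather than a deliberate fusion.

The record supports inducible overexpression of His-tagged CysRS in E. coli, and the tag would allow purification by immobilised metal affinity chromatography. No specific downstream application is stated.
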