Features (pLannotate 1.2.2; 18 found; start..end, strand, type, name):
     20..448     +  rep_origin     f1 ori (sequence partly withheld): f1 bacteriophage origin of replication; arrow indicates direction of (+) strand synthesis
    501..605     +  promoter       AmpR promoter: bla
    606..1466    +  CDS            AmpR: β-lactamase; bla; confers resistance to ampicillin, carbenicillin, and related antibiotics
   1637..2225    +  rep_origin     ori: high-copy-number ColE1/pMB1/pBR322/pUC origin of replication
   2411..2550    -  misc_feature   bom: basis of mobility region from pBR322
   2652..2843    -  CDS            rop: Rop protein, which maintains plasmids at low copy number; rop
   2860..3240    +  CDS            YPB1_ECOLX: Protein predicted: Swiss-Prot protein existence level 4. From Escherichia coli.
   3312..3603    -  CDS            TcR (fragment): tetracycline efflux protein; tet; confers resistance to tetracycline
   3618..3639    -  protein_bind   CAP binding site: CAP binding activates transcription in the presence of cAMP. E. coli catabolite activator protein
   3652..4734    -  CDS            lacI: lac repressor; lacI; The lac repressor binds to the lac operator to inhibit transcription in E. coli. This inhibition can be relieved by adding lactose or isopropyl-β-D-thiogalactopyranoside (IPTG).
   4735..4812    -  promoter       lacI promoter: lacI
   4820..5099    -  CDS            TcR (fragment): tetracycline efflux protein; tet; confers resistance to tetracycline
   5121..5139    +  promoter       T7 promoter: promoter for bacteriophage T7 RNA polymerase
   5140..5164    +  protein_bind   lac operator: The lac repressor binds to the lac operator to inhibit transcription in E. coli. This inhibition can be relieved by adding lactose or isopropyl-β-D-thiogalactopyranoside (IPTG). lac repressor encoded by lacI
   5179..5201    +  RBS            RBS: efficient ribosome binding site from bacteriophage T7 gene 10 (Olins and Rangwala, 1989)
   5209..6588    +  CDS            cysS (sequence withheld): SYC_ECOLI - Experimental evidence at protein level: Swiss-Prot protein existence level 1. From Escherichia coli (strain K12).
   6619..6668    +  CDS            SET1 (fragment): solubility-enhancement tag derived from T7 phage gene 10B
   6676..6723    +  terminator     T7 terminator: transcription terminator for bacteriophage T7 RNA polymerase
>Addgene plasmid #177585 | pEcCysRSH6 | addgene full sequence | sequence record 356947 | Addgene NGS Result
ATCCGGATTGGCGAATGGG
[124 nt withheld, positions 20-143]
C
[91 nt withheld, positions 145-235]
A
[49 nt withheld, positions 237-285]
CCTTTGACGTTGGAGTCCACGTTCTTT
[37 nt withheld, positions 313-349]
ACCCTATCTCGGTCTATTCTTTTGATTTATAAGGGATTTTGCCGATTTCGGCCTATTGGTTAAAAAATGA
GCTGATTTAACAAAAATTTAACGCGAATTTTAACAAAATATTAACGCTTACAATTTAGGTGGCACTTTTC
GGGGAAATGTGCGCGGAACCCCTATTTGTTTATTTTTCTAAATACATTCAAATATGTATCCGCTCATGAG
ACAATAACCCTGATAAATGCTTCAATAATATTGAAAAAGGAAGAGTATGAGTATTCAACATTTCCGTGTC
GCCCTTATTCCCTTTTTTGCGGCATTTTGCCTTCCTGTTTTTGCTCACCCAGAAACGCTGGTGAAAGTAA
AAGATGCTGAAGATCAGTTGGGTGCACGAGTGGGTTACATCGAACTGGATCTCAACAGCGGTAAGATCCT
TGAGAGTTTTCGCCCCGAAGAACGTTTTCCAATGATGAGCACTTTTAAAGTTCTGCTATGTGGCGCGGTA
TTATCCCGTATTGACGCCGGGCAAGAGCAACTCGGTCGCCGCATACACTATTCTCAGAATGACTTGGTTG
AGTACTCACCAGTCACAGAAAAGCATCTTACGGATGGCATGACAGTAAGAGAATTATGCAGTGCTGCCAT
AACCATGAGTGATAACACTGCGGCCAACTTACTTCTGACAACGATCGGAGGACCGAAGGAGCTAACCGCT
TTTTTGCACAACATGGGGGATCATGTAACTCGCCTTGATCGTTGGGAACCGGAGCTGAATGAAGCCATAC
CAAACGACGAGCGTGACACCACGATGCCTGCAGCAATGGCAACAACGTTGCGCAAACTATTAACTGGCGA
ACTACTTACTCTAGCTTCCCGGCAACAATTAATAGACTGGATGGAGGCGGATAAAGTTGCAGGACCACTT
CTGCGCTCGGCCCTTCCGGCTGGCTGGTTTATTGCTGATAAATCTGGAGCCGGTGAGCGTGGGTCTCGCG
GTATCATTGCAGCACTGGGGCCAGATGGTAAGCCCTCCCGTATCGTAGTTATCTACACGACGGGGAGTCA
GGCAACTATGGATGAACGAAATAGACAGATCGCTGAGATAGGTGCCTCACTGATTAAGCATTGGTAACTG
TCAGACCAAGTTTACTCATATATACTTTAGATTGATTTAAAACTTCATTTTTAATTTAAAAGGATCTAGG
TGAAGATCCTTTTTGATAATCTCATGACCAAAATCCCTTAACGTGAGTTTTCGTTCCACTGAGCGTCAGA
CCCCGTAGAAAAGATCAAAGGATCTTCTTGAGATCCTTTTTTTCTGCGCGTAATCTGCTGCTTGCAAACA
AAAAAACCACCGCTACCAGCGGTGGTTTGTTTGCCGGATCAAGAGCTACCAACTCTTTTTCCGAAGGTAA
CTGGCTTCAGCAGAGCGCAGATACCAAATACTGTCCTTCTAGTGTAGCCGTAGTTAGGCCACCACTTCAA
GAACTCTGTAGCACCGCCTACATACCTCGCTCTGCTAATCCTGTTACCAGTGGCTGCTGCCAGTGGCGAT
AAGTCGTGTCTTACCGGGTTGGACTCAAGACGATAGTTACCGGATAAGGCGCAGCGGTCGGGCTGAACGG
GGGGTTCGTGCACACAGCCCAGCTTGGAGCGAACGACCTACACCGAACTGAGATACCTACAGCGTGAGCT
ATGAGAAAGCGCCACGCTTCCCGAAGGGAGAAAGGCGGACAGGTATCCGGTAAGCGGCAGGGTCGGAACA
GGAGAGCGCACGAGGGAGCTTCCAGGGGGAAACGCCTGGTATCTTTATAGTCCTGTCGGGTTTCGCCACC
TCTGACTTGAGCGTCGATTTTTGTGATGCTCGTCAGGGGGGCGGAGCCTATGGAAAAACGCCAGCAACGC
GGCCTTTTTACGGTTCCTGGCCTTTTGCTGGCCTTTTGCTCACATGTTCTTTCCTGCGTTATCCCCTGAT
TCTGTGGATAACCGTATTACCGCCTTTGAGTGAGCTGATACCGCTCGCCGCAGCCGAACGACCGAGCGCA
GCGAGTCAGTGAGCGAGGAAGCGGAAGAGCGCCTGATGCGGTATTTTCTCCTTACGCATCTGTGCGGTAT
TTCACACCGCAATGGTGCACTCTCAGTACAATCTGCTCTGATGCCGCATAGTTAAGCCAGTATACACTCC
GCTATCGCTACGTGACTGGGTCATGGCTGCGCCCCGACACCCGCCAACACCCGCTGACGCGCCCTGACGG
GCTTGTCTGCTCCCGGCATCCGCTTACAGACAAGCTGTGACCGTCTCCGGGAGCTGCATGTGTCAGAGGT
TTTCACCGTCATCACCGAAACGCGCGAGGCAGCTGCGGTAAAGCTCATCAGCGTGGTCGTGAAGCGATTC
ACAGATGTCTGCCTGTTCATCCGCGTCCAGCTCGTTGAGTTTCTCCAGAAGCGTTAATGTCTGGCTTCTG
ATAAAGCGGGCCATGTTAAGGGCGGTTTTTTCCTGTTTGGTCACTGATGCCTCCGTGTAAGGGGGATTTC
TGTTCATGGGGGTAATGATACCGATGAAACGAGAGAGGATGCTCACGATACGGGTTACTGATGATGAACA
TGCCCGGTTACTGGAACGTTGTGAGGGTAAACAACTGGCGGTATGGATGCGGCGGGACCAGAGAAAAATC
ACTCAGGGTCAATGCCAGCGCTTCGTTAATACAGATGTAGGTGTTCCACAGGGTAGCCAGCAGCATCCTG
CGATGCAGATCCGGAACATAATGGTGCAGGGCGCTGACTTCCGCGTTTCCAGACTTTACGAAACACGGAA
ACCGAAGACCATTCATGTTGTTGCTCAGGTCGCAGACGTTTTGCAGCAGCAGTCGCTTCACGTTCGCTCG
CGTATCGGTGATTCATTCTGCTAACCAGTAAGGCAACCCCGCCAGCCTAGCCGGGTCCTCAACGACAGGA
GCACGATCATGCGCACCCGTGGGGCCGCCATGCCGGCGATAATGGCCTGCTTCTCGCCGAAACGTTTGGT
GGCGGGACCAGTGACGAAGGCTTGAGCGAGGGCGTGCAAGATTCCGAATACCGCAAGCGACAGGCCGATC
ATCGTCGCGCTCCAGCGAAAGCGGTCCTCGCCGAAAATGACCCAGAGCGCTGCCGGCACCTGTCCTACGA
GTTGCATGATAAAGAAGACAGTCATAAGTGCGGCGACGATAGTCATGCCCCGCGCCCACCGGAAGGAGCT
GACTGGGTTGAAGGCTCTCAAGGGCATCGGTCGAGATCCCGGTGCCTAATGAGTGAGCTAACTTACATTA
ATTGCGTTGCGCTCACTGCCCGCTTTCCAGTCGGGAAACCTGTCGTGCCAGCTGCATTAATGAATCGGCC
AACGCGCGGGGAGAGGCGGTTTGCGTATTGGGCGCCAGGGTGGTTTTTCTTTTCACCAGTGAGACGGGCA
ACAGCTGATTGCCCTTCACCGCCTGGCCCTGAGAGAGTTGCAGCAAGCGGTCCACGCTGGTTTGCCCCAG
CAGGCGAAAATCCTGTTTGATGGTGGTTAACGGCGGGATATAACATGAGCTGTCTTCGGTATCGTCGTAT
CCCACTACCGAGATATCCGCACCAACGCGCAGCCCGGACTCGGTAATGGCGCGCATTGCGCCCAGCGCCA
TCTGATCGTTGGCAACCAGCATCGCAGTGGGAACGATGCCCTCATTCAGCATTTGCATGGTTTGTTGAAA
ACCGGACATGGCACTCCAGTCGCCTTCCCGTTCCGCTATCGGCTGAATTTGATTGCGAGTGAGATATTTA
TGCCAGCCAGCCAGACGCAGACGCGCCGAGACAGAACTTAATGGGCCCGCTAACAGCGCGATTTGCTGGT
GACCCAATGCGACCAGATGCTCCACGCCCAGTCGCGTACCGTCTTCATGGGAGAAAATAATACTGTTGAT
GGGTGTCTGGTCAGAGACATCAAGAAATAACGCCGGAACATTAGTGCAGGCAGCTTCCACAGCAATGGCA
TCCTGGTCATCCAGCGGATAGTTAATGATCAGCCCACTGACGCGTTGCGCGAGAAGATTGTGCACCGCCG
CTTTACAGGCTTCGACGCCGCTTCGTTCTACCATCGACACCACCACGCTGGCACCCAGTTGATCGGCGCG
AGATTTAATCGCCGCGACAATTTGCGACGGCGCGTGCAGGGCCAGACTGGAGGTGGCAACGCCAATCAGC
AACGACTGTTTGCCCGCCAGTTGTTGTGCCACGCGGTTGGGAATGTAATTCAGCTCCGCCATCGCCGCTT
CCACTTTTTCCCGCGTTTTCGCAGAAACGTGGCTGGCCTGGTTCACCACGCGGGAAACGGTCTGATAAGA
GACACCGGCATACTCTGCGACATCGTATAACGTTACTGGTTTCACATTCACCACCCTGAATTGACTCTCT
TCCGGGCGCTATCATGCCATACCGCGAAAGGTTTTGCGCCATTCGATGGTGTCCGGGATCTCGACGCTCT
CCCTTATGCGACTCCTGCATTAGGAAGCAGCCCAGTAGTAGGTTGAGGCCGTTGAGCACCGCCGCCGCAA
GGAATGGTGCATGCAAGGAGATGGCGCCCAACAGTCCCCCGGCCACGGGGCCTGCCACCATACCCACGCC
GAAACAAGCGCTCATGAGCCCGAAGTGGCGAGCCCGATCTTCCCCATCGGTGATGTCGGCGATATAGGCG
CCAGCAACCGCACCTGTGGCGCCGGTGATGCCGGCCACGATGCGTCCGGCGTAGAGGATCGAGATCTCGA
TCCCGCGAAATTAATACGACTCACTATAGGGGAATTGTGAGCGGATAACAATTCCCCTCTAGAAATAATT
TTGTTTAACTTTAAGAAGGAGATATAAGG
[1383 nt withheld, positions 5209-6591]
CACCATCACCATCATCACTGAGATCCGGCTGCTAACAAAGCCCGAAAGGAAGCTGAGTTGGCTGCTGCCA
CCGCTGAGCAATAACTAGCATAACCCCTTGGGGCCTCTAAACGGGTCTTGAGGGGTTTTTTGCTGAAAGG
AGGAACTAT
